LOCUS       Exported 8323 bp ds-DNA circular SYN 13-MAY-2021
DEFINITION  3rd generation lentiviral gRNA plasmid targeting human ETNK2.
ACCESSION   .
VERSION     .
KEYWORDS    ETNK2 gRNA (BRDN0001147513)
SOURCE      synthetic DNA construct
  ORGANISM  synthetic DNA construct
REFERENCE   1 (bases 1 to 8323)
  AUTHORS   Doench JG, Fusi N, Sullender M, Hegde M, Vaimberg EW, Donovan KF,
            Smith I, Tothova Z, Wilen C, Orchard R, Virgin HW, Listgarten J,
            Root DE
  TITLE     Optimized sgRNA design to maximize activity and minimize off-target
            effects of CRISPR-Cas9.
  JOURNAL   Nat Biotechnol. 2016 Jan 18. doi: 10.1038/nbt.3437.
  PUBMED    26780180
REFERENCE   2 (bases 1 to 8323)
  AUTHORS   .
  TITLE     Direct Submission
  JOURNAL   Exported May 13, 2021 from SnapGene Server 1.1.58
            http://www.snapgene.com
FEATURES             Location/Qualifiers
     source          1..8323
                     /organism="synthetic DNA construct"
                     /mol_type="other DNA"
     promoter        87..1265
                     /label=EF-1-alpha promoter
                     /note="strong constitutive promoter for human elongation
                     factor EF-1-alpha"
     intron          318..1256
                     /label=EF-1-alpha intron A
                     /note="intron upstream of the start codon of human
                     EF-1-alpha"
     primer_bind     1213..1233
                     /label=EF1a-F
                     /note="Human elongation factor-1a promoter, forward primer"
     CDS             1278..1877
                     /codon_start=1
                     /gene="pac from Streptomyces alboniger"
                     /product="puromycin N-acetyltransferase"
                     /label=PuroR
                     /note="confers resistance to puromycin"
                     /translation="MTEYKPTVRLATRDDVPRAVRTLAAAFADYPATRHTVDPDRHIER
                     VTELQELFLTRVGLDIGKVWVADDGAAVAVWTTPESVEAGAVFAEIGPRMAELSGSRLA
                     AQQQMEGLLAPHRPKEPAWFLATVGVSPDHQGKGLGSAVVLPGVEAAERAGVPAFLETS
                     APRNLPFYERLGFTVTADVEVPEGPRTWCMTRKPGA"
     primer_bind     complement(1278..1297)
                     /label=Puro-R
                     /note="Puromycin resistance gene, reverse primer. Also
                     called puro-variant-R"
     primer_bind     1774..1794
                     /label=Puro-F
                     /note="Puromycin resistance gene, forward primer"
     misc_feature    1893..2481
                     /label=WPRE
                     /note="woodchuck hepatitis virus posttranscriptional
                     regulatory element"
     primer_bind     complement(1946..1966)
                     /label=WPRE-R
                     /note="WPRE, reverse primer"
     CDS             complement(2364..2375)
                     /codon_start=1
                     /product="Factor Xa recognition and cleavage site"
                     /label=Factor Xa site
                     /translation="IEGR"
     LTR             2553..2786
                     /label=3' LTR (Delta-U3)
                     /note="self-inactivating 3' long terminal repeat (LTR) from
                     HIV-1"
     polyA_signal    2864..2985
                     /label=SV40 poly(A) signal
                     /note="SV40 polyadenylation signal"
     primer_bind     complement(2901..2920)
                     /label=SV40pA-R
                     /note="SV40 polyA, reverse primer"
     primer_bind     2955..2974
                     /label=EBV-rev
                     /note="SV40 polyA terminator, reverse primer"
     rep_origin      3025..3160
                     /label=SV40 ori
                     /note="SV40 origin of replication"
     primer_bind     3087..3106
                     /label=SV40pro-F
                     /note="SV40 promoter/origin, forward primer"
     primer_bind     complement(3180..3199)
                     /label=T7
                     /note="T7 promoter, forward primer"
     promoter        complement(3181..3199)
                     /label=T7 promoter
                     /note="promoter for bacteriophage T7 RNA polymerase"
     primer_bind     complement(3209..3226)
                     /label=M13 Forward
                     /note="In lacZ gene. Also called M13-F20 or M13 (-21)
                     Forward"
     primer_bind     complement(3209..3225)
                     /label=M13 fwd
                     /note="common sequencing primer, one of multiple similar
                     variants"
     primer_bind     complement(3218..3240)
                     /label=M13/pUC Forward
                     /note="In lacZ gene"
     rep_origin      3367..3822
                     /direction=RIGHT
                     /label=f1 ori
                     /note="f1 bacteriophage origin of replication; arrow
                     indicates direction of (+) strand synthesis"
     primer_bind     complement(3454..3473)
                     /label=F1ori-R
                     /note="F1 origin, reverse primer"
     primer_bind     3664..3685
                     /label=F1ori-F
                     /note="F1 origin, forward primer"
     promoter        3848..3952
                     /gene="bla"
                     /label=AmpR promoter
     CDS             3953..4813
                     /codon_start=1
                     /gene="bla"
                     /product="beta-lactamase"
                     /label=AmpR
                     /note="confers resistance to ampicillin, carbenicillin, and
                     related antibiotics"
                     /translation="MSIQHFRVALIPFFAAFCLPVFAHPETLVKVKDAEDQLGARVGYI
                     ELDLNSGKILESFRPEERFPMMSTFKVLLCGAVLSRIDAGQEQLGRRIHYSQNDLVEYS
                     PVTEKHLTDGMTVRELCSAAITMSDNTAANLLLTTIGGPKELTAFLHNMGDHVTRLDRW
                     EPELNEAIPNDERDTTMPVAMATTLRKLLTGELLTLASRQQLIDWMEADKVAGPLLRSA
                     LPAGWFIADKSGAGERGSRGIIAALGPDGKPSRIVVIYTTGSQATMDERNRQIAEIGAS
                     LIKHW"
     primer_bind     complement(4171..4190)
                     /label=Amp-R
                     /note="Ampicillin resistance gene, reverse primer"
     rep_origin      4984..5572
                     /direction=RIGHT
                     /label=ori
                     /note="high-copy-number ColE1/pMB1/pBR322/pUC origin of
                     replication"
     primer_bind     5473..5492
                     /label=pBR322ori-F
                     /note="pBR322 origin, forward primer"
     primer_bind     5726..5743
                     /label=L4440
                     /note="L4440 vector, forward primer"
     protein_bind    5860..5881
                     /label=CAP binding site
                     /bound_moiety="E. coli catabolite activator protein"
                     /note="CAP binding activates transcription in the presence
                     of cAMP."
     promoter        5896..5926
                     /label=lac promoter
                     /note="promoter for the E. coli lac operon"
     protein_bind    5934..5950
                     /label=lac operator
                     /bound_moiety="lac repressor encoded by lacI"
                     /note="The lac repressor binds to the lac operator to
                     inhibit transcription in E. coli. This inhibition can be
                     relieved by adding lactose or
                     isopropyl-beta-D-thiogalactopyranoside (IPTG)."
     primer_bind     5939..5961
                     /label=M13/pUC Reverse
                     /note="In lacZ gene"
     primer_bind     5958..5974
                     /label=M13 rev
                     /note="common sequencing primer, one of multiple similar
                     variants"
     primer_bind     5958..5974
                     /label=M13 Reverse
                     /note="In lacZ gene. Also called M13-rev"
     primer_bind     5993..6013
                     /label=T3
                     /note="T3 promoter, forward primer"
     promoter        5995..6013
                     /label=T3 promoter
                     /note="promoter for bacteriophage T3 RNA polymerase"
     promoter        6041..6267
                     /label=RSV promoter
                     /note="Rous sarcoma virus enhancer/promoter"
     LTR             6268..6448
                     /label=5' LTR (truncated)
                     /note="truncated 5' long terminal repeat (LTR) from HIV-1"
     misc_feature    6495..6620
                     /label=HIV-1 Psi
                     /note="packaging signal of human immunodeficiency virus
                     type 1"
     misc_feature    7113..7346
                     /label=RRE
                     /note="The Rev response element (RRE) of HIV-1 allows for
                     Rev-dependent mRNA export from the nucleus to the
                     cytoplasm."
     CDS             7531..7575
                     /codon_start=1
                     /product="antigenic peptide corresponding to amino acids
                     655 to 669 of the HIV envelope protein gp41 (Lutje Hulsik
                     et al., 2013)"
                     /label=gp41 peptide
                     /note="recognized by the 2H10 single-chain llama nanobody"
                     /translation="KNEQELLELDKWASL"
     promoter        7753..7993
                     /label=U6 promoter
                     /note="RNA polymerase III promoter for human U6 snRNA"
     primer_bind     7753..7773
                     /label=hU6-F
                     /note="Human U6 promoter, forward primer"
     primer_bind     7924..7943
                     /label=LKO.1 5'
                     /note="Human U6 promoter, forward primer"
     misc_RNA        8023..8098
                     /label=gRNA scaffold
                     /note="guide RNA scaffold for the Streptococcus pyogenes
                     CRISPR/Cas9 system"
     misc_feature    8154..8271
                     /label=cPPT/CTS
                     /note="central polypurine tract and central termination
                     sequence of HIV-1"
ORIGIN
        1 cccgggtgca aagatggata aagttttaaa cagagaggaa tctttgcagc taatggacct
       61 tctaggtctt gaaaggagtg ggaattggct ccggtgcccg tcagtgggca gagcgcacat
      121 cgcccacagt ccccgagaag ttggggggag gggtcggcaa ttgatccggt gcctagagaa
      181 ggtggcgcgg ggtaaactgg gaaagtgatg tcgtgtactg gctccgcctt tttcccgagg
      241 gtgggggaga accgtatata agtgcagtag tcgccgtgaa cgttcttttt cgcaacgggt
      301 ttgccgccag aacacaggta agtgccgtgt gtggttcccg cgggcctggc ctctttacgg
      361 gttatggccc ttgcgtgcct tgaattactt ccacctggct gcagtacgtg attcttgatc
      421 ccgagcttcg ggttggaagt gggtgggaga gttcgaggcc ttgcgcttaa ggagcccctt
      481 cgcctcgtgc ttgagttgag gcctggcctg ggcgctgggg ccgccgcgtg cgaatctggt
      541 ggcaccttcg cgcctgtctc gctgctttcg ataagtctct agccatttaa aatttttgat
      601 gacctgctgc gacgcttttt ttctggcaag atagtcttgt aaatgcgggc caagatctgc
      661 acactggtat ttcggttttt ggggccgcgg gcggcgacgg ggcccgtgcg tcccagcgca
      721 catgttcggc gaggcggggc ctgcgagcgc ggccaccgag aatcggacgg gggtagtctc
      781 aagctggccg gcctgctctg gtgcctggcc tcgcgccgcc gtgtatcgcc ccgccctggg
      841 cggcaaggct ggcccggtcg gcaccagttg cgtgagcgga aagatggccg cttcccggcc
      901 ctgctgcagg gagctcaaaa tggaggacgc ggcgctcggg agagcgggcg ggtgagtcac
      961 ccacacaaag gaaaagggcc tttccgtcct cagccgtcgc ttcatgtgac tccacggagt
     1021 accgggcgcc gtccaggcac ctcgattagt tctcgagctt ttggagtacg tcgtctttag
     1081 gttgggggga ggggttttat gcgatggagt ttccccacac tgagtgggtg gagactgaag
     1141 ttaggccagc ttggcacttg atgtaattct ccttggaatt tgcccttttt gagtttggat
     1201 cttggttcat tctcaagcct cagacagtgg ttcaaagttt ttttcttcca tttcaggtgt
     1261 cgtgacgtac ggccaccatg accgagtaca agcccacggt gcgcctcgcc acccgcgacg
     1321 acgtccccag ggccgtacgc accctcgccg ccgcgttcgc cgactacccc gccacgcgcc
     1381 acaccgtcga tccggaccgc cacatcgagc gggtcaccga gctgcaagaa ctcttcctca
     1441 cgcgcgtcgg gctcgacatc ggcaaggtgt gggtcgcgga cgacggcgcc gccgtggcgg
     1501 tctggaccac gccggagagc gtcgaagcgg gggcggtgtt cgccgagatc ggcccgcgca
     1561 tggccgagtt gagcggttcc cggctggccg cgcagcaaca gatggaaggc ctcctggcgc
     1621 cgcaccggcc caaggagccc gcgtggttcc tggccaccgt cggagtctcg cccgaccacc
     1681 agggcaaggg tctgggcagc gccgtcgtgc tccccggagt ggaggcggcc gagcgcgccg
     1741 gggtgcccgc cttcctggag acctccgcgc cccgcaacct ccccttctac gagcggctcg
     1801 gcttcaccgt caccgccgac gtcgaggtgc ccgaaggacc gcgcacctgg tgcatgaccc
     1861 gcaagcccgg tgcctgaacg cgttaagtcg acaatcaacc tctggattac aaaatttgtg
     1921 aaagattgac tggtattctt aactatgttg ctccttttac gctatgtgga tacgctgctt
     1981 taatgccttt gtatcatgct attgcttccc gtatggcttt cattttctcc tccttgtata
     2041 aatcctggtt gctgtctctt tatgaggagt tgtggcccgt tgtcaggcaa cgtggcgtgg
     2101 tgtgcactgt gtttgctgac gcaaccccca ctggttgggg cattgccacc acctgtcagc
     2161 tcctttccgg gactttcgct ttccccctcc ctattgccac ggcggaactc atcgccgcct
     2221 gccttgcccg ctgctggaca ggggctcggc tgttgggcac tgacaattcc gtggtgttgt
     2281 cggggaaatc atcgtccttt ccttggctgc tcgcctgtgt tgccacctgg attctgcgcg
     2341 ggacgtcctt ctgctacgtc ccttcggccc tcaatccagc ggaccttcct tcccgcggcc
     2401 tgctgccggc tctgcggcct cttccgcgtc ttcgccttcg ccctcagacg agtcggatct
     2461 ccctttgggc cgcctccccg cgtcgacttt aagaccaatg acttacaagg cagctgtaga
     2521 tcttagccac tttttaaaag aaaagggggg actggaaggg ctaattcact cccaacgaag
     2581 acaagatctg ctttttgctt gtactgggtc tctctggtta gaccagatct gagcctggga
     2641 gctctctggc taactaggga acccactgct taagcctcaa taaagcttgc cttgagtgct
     2701 tcaagtagtg tgtgcccgtc tgttgtgtga ctctggtaac tagagatccc tcagaccctt
     2761 ttagtcagtg tggaaaatct ctagcagtac gtatagtagt tcatgtcatc ttattattca
     2821 gtatttataa cttgcaaaga aatgaatatc agagagtgag aggaacttgt ttattgcagc
     2881 ttataatggt tacaaataaa gcaatagcat cacaaatttc acaaataaag catttttttc
     2941 actgcattct agttgtggtt tgtccaaact catcaatgta tcttatcatg tctggctcta
     3001 gctatcccgc ccctaactcc gcccatcccg cccctaactc cgcccagttc cgcccattct
     3061 ccgccccatg gctgactaat tttttttatt tatgcagagg ccgaggccgc ctcggcctct
     3121 gagctattcc agaagtagtg aggaggcttt tttggaggcc tagggacgta cccaattcgc
     3181 cctatagtga gtcgtattac gcgcgctcac tggccgtcgt tttacaacgt cgtgactggg
     3241 aaaaccctgg cgttacccaa cttaatcgcc ttgcagcaca tccccctttc gccagctggc
     3301 gtaatagcga agaggcccgc accgatcgcc cttcccaaca gttgcgcagc ctgaatggcg
     3361 aatgggnnnn nnnnnnnnnn nnnnnnnnnn nnnnnnnnnn nnnnnnnnnn nnnnnnnnnn
     3421 nnnnnnnnnn nnnnnnnnnn nnnnnnnnnn nnnnnnnnnn nnnnnnnnnn nnnnnnnnnn
     3481 nnnnnnnnnn cnnnnnnnnn nnnnnnnnnn nnnnnnnnnn nnnnnnnnnn nnnnnnnnnn
     3541 nnnnnnnnnn nnnnnnnnnn nnnnnnnnnn nnnnnnnnnn nnannnnnnn nnnnnnnnnn
     3601 nnnnnnnnnn nnnnnnnnnn nnnnnnnnnn nncctttgac gttggagtcc acgttcttta
     3661 atagtggact cttgttccaa actggaacaa cactcaaccc tatctcggtc tattcttttg
     3721 atttataagg gattttgccg atttcggcct attggttaaa aaatgagctg atttaacaaa
     3781 aatttaacgc gaattttaac aaaatattaa cgcttacaat ttaggtggca cttttcgggg
     3841 aaatgtgcgc ggaaccccta tttgtttatt tttctaaata cattcaaata tgtatccgct
     3901 catgagacaa taaccctgat aaatgcttca ataatattga aaaaggaaga gtatgagtat
     3961 tcaacatttc cgtgtcgccc ttattccctt ttttgcggca ttttgccttc ctgtttttgc
     4021 tcacccagaa acgctggtga aagtaaaaga tgctgaagat cagttgggtg cacgagtggg
     4081 ttacatcgaa ctggatctca acagcggtaa gatccttgag agttttcgcc ccgaagaacg
     4141 ttttccaatg atgagcactt ttaaagttct gctatgtggc gcggtattat cccgtattga
     4201 cgccgggcaa gagcaactcg gtcgccgcat acactattct cagaatgact tggttgagta
     4261 ctcaccagtc acagaaaagc atcttacgga tggcatgaca gtaagagaat tatgcagtgc
     4321 tgccataacc atgagtgata acactgcggc caacttactt ctgacaacga tcggaggacc
     4381 gaaggagcta accgcttttt tgcacaacat gggggatcat gtaactcgcc ttgatcgttg
     4441 ggaaccggag ctgaatgaag ccataccaaa cgacgagcgt gacaccacga tgcctgtagc
     4501 aatggcaaca acgttgcgca aactattaac tggcgaacta cttactctag cttcccggca
     4561 acaattaata gactggatgg aggcggataa agttgcagga ccacttctgc gctcggccct
     4621 tccggctggc tggtttattg ctgataaatc tggagccggt gagcgtgggt ctcgcggtat
     4681 cattgcagca ctggggccag atggtaagcc ctcccgtatc gtagttatct acacgacggg
     4741 gagtcaggca actatggatg aacgaaatag acagatcgct gagataggtg cctcactgat
     4801 taagcattgg taactgtcag accaagttta ctcatatata ctttagattg atttaaaact
     4861 tcatttttaa tttaaaagga tctaggtgaa gatccttttt gataatctca tgaccaaaat
     4921 cccttaacgt gagttttcgt tccactgagc gtcagacccc gtagaaaaga tcaaaggatc
     4981 ttcttgagat cctttttttc tgcgcgtaat ctgctgcttg caaacaaaaa aaccaccgct
     5041 accagcggtg gtttgtttgc cggatcaaga gctaccaact ctttttccga aggtaactgg
     5101 cttcagcaga gcgcagatac caaatactgt tcttctagtg tagccgtagt taggccacca
     5161 cttcaagaac tctgtagcac cgcctacata cctcgctctg ctaatcctgt taccagtggc
     5221 tgctgccagt ggcgataagt cgtgtcttac cgggttggac tcaagacgat agttaccgga
     5281 taaggcgcag cggtcgggct gaacgggggg ttcgtgcaca cagcccagct tggagcgaac
     5341 gacctacacc gaactgagat acctacagcg tgagctatga gaaagcgcca cgcttcccga
     5401 agggagaaag gcggacaggt atccggtaag cggcagggtc ggaacaggag agcgcacgag
     5461 ggagcttcca gggggaaacg cctggtatct ttatagtcct gtcgggtttc gccacctctg
     5521 acttgagcgt cgatttttgt gatgctcgtc aggggggcgg agcctatgga aaaacgccag
     5581 caacgcggcc tttttacggt tcctggcctt ttgctggcct tttgctcaca tgttctttcc
     5641 tgcgttatcc cctgattctg tggataaccg tattaccgcc tttgagtgag ctgataccgc
     5701 tcgccgcagc cgaacgaccg agcgcagcga gtcagtgagc gaggaagcgg aagagcgccc
     5761 aatacgcaaa ccgcctctcc ccgcgcgttg gccgattcat taatgcagct ggcacgacag
     5821 gtttcccgac tggaaagcgg gcagtgagcg caacgcaatt aatgtgagtt agctcactca
     5881 ttaggcaccc caggctttac actttatgct tccggctcgt atgttgtgtg gaattgtgag
     5941 cggataacaa tttcacacag gaaacagcta tgaccatgat tacgccaagc gcgcaattaa
     6001 ccctcactaa agggaacaaa agctggagct gcaagcttaa tgtagtctta tgcaatactc
     6061 ttgtagtctt gcaacatggt aacgatgagt tagcaacatg ccttacaagg agagaaaaag
     6121 caccgtgcat gccgattggt ggaagtaagg tggtacgatc gtgccttatt aggaaggcaa
     6181 cagacgggtc tgacatggat tggacgaacc actgaattgc cgcattgcag agatattgta
     6241 tttaagtgcc tagctcgata cataaacggg tctctctggt tagaccagat ctgagcctgg
     6301 gagctctctg gctaactagg gaacccactg cttaagcctc aataaagctt gccttgagtg
     6361 cttcaagtag tgtgtgcccg tctgttgtgt gactctggta actagagatc cctcagaccc
     6421 ttttagtcag tgtggaaaat ctctagcagt ggcgcccgaa cagggacttg aaagcgaaag
     6481 ggaaaccaga ggagctctct cgacgcagga ctcggcttgc tgaagcgcgc acggcaagag
     6541 gcgaggggcg gcgactggtg agtacgccaa aaattttgac tagcggaggc tagaaggaga
     6601 gagatgggtg cgagagcgtc agtattaagc gggggagaat tagatcgcga tgggaaaaaa
     6661 ttcggttaag gccaggggga aagaaaaaat ataaattaaa acatatagta tgggcaagca
     6721 gggagctaga acgattcgca gttaatcctg gcctgttaga aacatcagaa ggctgtagac
     6781 aaatactggg acagctacaa ccatcccttc agacaggatc agaagaactt agatcattat
     6841 ataatacagt agcaaccctc tattgtgtgc atcaaaggat agagataaaa gacaccaagg
     6901 aagctttaga caagatagag gaagagcaaa acaaaagtaa gaccaccgca cagcaagcgg
     6961 ccgctgatct tcagacctgg aggaggagat atgagggaca attggagaag tgaattatat
     7021 aaatataaag tagtaaaaat tgaaccatta ggagtagcac ccaccaaggc aaagagaaga
     7081 gtggtgcaga gagaaaaaag agcagtggga ataggagctt tgttccttgg gttcttggga
     7141 gcagcaggaa gcactatggg cgcagcgtca atgacgctga cggtacaggc cagacaatta
     7201 ttgtctggta tagtgcagca gcagaacaat ttgctgaggg ctattgaggc gcaacagcat
     7261 ctgttgcaac tcacagtctg gggcatcaag cagctccagg caagaatcct ggctgtggaa
     7321 agatacctaa aggatcaaca gctcctgggg atttggggtt gctctggaaa actcatttgc
     7381 accactgctg tgccttggaa tgctagttgg agtaataaat ctctggaaca gatttggaat
     7441 cacacgacct ggatggagtg ggacagagaa attaacaatt acacaagctt aatacactcc
     7501 ttaattgaag aatcgcaaaa ccagcaagaa aagaatgaac aagaattatt ggaattagat
     7561 aaatgggcaa gtttgtggaa ttggtttaac ataacaaatt ggctgtggta tataaaatta
     7621 ttcataatga tagtaggagg cttggtaggt ttaagaatag tttttgctgt actttctata
     7681 gtgaatagag ttaggcaggg atattcacca ttatcgtttc agacccacct cccaaccccg
     7741 aggggaccca gagagggcct atttcccatg attccttcat atttgcatat acgatacaag
     7801 gctgttagag agataattag aattaatttg actgtaaaca caaagatatt agtacaaaat
     7861 acgtgacgta gaaagtaata atttcttggg tagtttgcag ttttaaaatt atgttttaaa
     7921 atggactatc atatgcttac cgtaacttga aagtatttcg atttcttggc tttatatatc
     7981 ttgtggaaag gacgaaacac cgtgaagaac gagatcaacc ccgttttaga gctagaaata
     8041 gcaagttaaa ataaggctag tccgttatca acttgaaaaa gtggcaccga gtcggtgctt
     8101 ttttaagctt ggcgtaacta gatcttgaga caaatggcag tattcatcca caattttaaa
     8161 agaaaagggg ggattggggg gtacagtgca ggggaaagaa tagtagacat aatagcaaca
     8221 gacatacaaa ctaaagaatt acaaaaacaa attacaaaaa ttcaaaattt tcgggtttat
     8281 tacagggaca gcagagatcc actttggcgc cggctcgagg ggg
//
