[The description below was written by a language model from this plasmid's Addgene catalogue record and the feature table of its GenBank file.]
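Description:
ETNK2 gRNA (BRDN0001147513) is a third-generation lentiviral guide RNA plasmid built on the lentiGuide-Puro backbone. It delivers a single CRISPR guide directed against human ETNK2 (ethanolamine kinase 2, also known as EKI2). The 8.3 kb circular plasmid is maintained in E. coli through a high-copy ColE1/pUC-type origin and selected with ampicillin via the beta-lactamase gene. An f1 origin and an SV40 origin are also annotated in the backbone.

The transfer cassette is framed by an RSV promoter fused to a truncated HIV-1 5' LTR and a self-inactivating (Delta-U3) 3' LTR followed by an SV40 polyadenylation signal. Replacing the native U3 with the RSV promoter makes genomic RNA production Tat-independent, which is characteristic of third-generation systems. The Psi packaging signal, the Rev response element and the cPPT/CTS support encapsidation, nuclear export of the viral RNA and efficient transduction. Inside this frame, a human U6 RNA polymerase III promoter drives the ETNK2-specific spacer joined to the Streptococcus pyogenes Cas9 guide RNA scaffold. A separate EF-1-alpha promoter, including its intron A, expresses puromycin N-acetyltransferase so that transduced mammalian cells can be selected. A WPRE downstream enhances transcript expression.

The guide was designed against several ETNK2 reference transcripts and belongs to a human kinome gRNA collection. The plasmid does not encode Cas9, so it must be paired with a separate Cas9 vector such as lentiCas9-Blast or used in cells that already express Cas9. Its typical use is knockout of ETNK2 in human cells.
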