Addgene plasmid #76168: ETNK2 gRNA (BRDN0001147513)
Purpose: 3rd generation lentiviral gRNA plasmid targeting human ETNK2
Depositing lab: John Doench & David Root. Depositing organization: Broad Institute. Publication: Optimized sgRNA design to maximize activity and minimize off-target effects of CRISPR-Cas9. Doench JG, Fusi N, Sullender M, Hegde M, Vaimberg EW, Donovan KF, Smith I, Tothova Z, Wilen C, Orchard R, Virgin HW, Listgarten J, Root DE. Nat Biotechnol. 2016 Jan 18. doi: 10.1038/nbt.3437. PubMed 26780180.
Backbone
  Vector backbone: lentiGuide-Puro
  Backbone manufacturer: Zhang Lab (Addgene plasmid # 52963)
  Vector type: Mammalian Expression, Lentiviral, CRISPR
  Selectable markers: Puromycin
Growth in bacteria
  Bacterial resistance: Ampicillin, 100 μg/mL
  Growth temperature: 37°C
  Growth strain: DH5alpha
  Copy number: High Copy
Gene/Insert
  Gene/Insert name: ETNK2 (alt names: ETNK2; NM_001297760.1)
  gRNA/shRNA sequence: TGAAGAACGAGATCAACCCC
  Species: H. sapiens (human)
  Entrez Gene: ETNK2 (a.k.a. EKI2, FLJ10761, HMFT1716, RP11-74C13.2)
  Promoter: hU6
  Cloning method: Unknown
  Sequencing primers: 5′ U6-F; 3′ pS2-R
Terms and licenses: Academic/Nonprofit Terms; Industry Terms: Not Available to Industry
Depositor comments: The gRNA was designed to target the following Genbank reference sequence(s): NM_001297760.1,NM_001297761.1,NM_018208.3. Note that this plasmid does NOT contain Cas9. It should be used in conjunction with lentiCas9-Blast (Addgene #52962) or otherwise with cell lines already expressing Cas9. Browse the full kinome gRNA library at http://www.addgene.org/pooled-library/broadgpp-human-kinome/ or visit http://www.broadinstitute.org/rnai/public/ for detailed protocols and information.
How to cite: ETNK2 gRNA (BRDN0001147513) was a gift from John Doench & David Root (Addgene plasmid # 76168 ; http://n2t.net/addgene:76168 ; RRID:Addgene_76168)
