>Addgene plasmid #76168 | ETNK2 gRNA (BRDN0001147513) | depositor partial sequence | sequence record 143628 | Target Sequence
TGAAGAACGAGATCAACCCC
