>Addgene plasmid #76168 | ETNK2 gRNA (BRDN0001147513) | addgene partial sequence | sequence record 185317 | hU6-F
CGTAGAAAGTAATAATTTCTTGGGTAGTTTGCAGTTTTAAAATTATGTTTTAAAATGGACTATCATATGC
TTACCGTAACTTGAAAGTATTTCGATTTCTTGGCTTTATATATCTTGTGGAAAGGACGAAACACCGTGAA
GAACGAGATCAACCCCGTTTTAGAGCTAGAAATAGCAAGTTAAAATAAGGCTAGTCCGTTATCAACTTGA
AAAAGTGGCACCGAGTCGGTGCTTTTTTAAGCTTGGCGTAACTAGATCTTGAGACAAATGGCAGTATTCA
TCCACAATTTTAAAAGAAAAGGGGGGATTGGGGGGTACAGTGCAGGGGAAAGAATAGTAGACATAATAGC
AACAGACATACAAACTAAAGAATTACAAAAACAAATTACAAAAATTCAAAATTTTCGGGTTTATTACAGG
GACAGCAGAGATCCACTTTGGCGCCGGCTCGAGGGGGCCCGGGTGCAAAGATGGATAAAGTTTTAAACAG
AGAGGAATCTTTGCAGCTAATGGACCTTCTAGGTCTTGAAAGGAGTGGGAATTGGCTCCGGTGCCCGTCA
GTGGGCAGAG
